>Addgene plasmid #161403 | pDONR221-SLC41A1_STOP | addgene full sequence | sequence record 479331 | Addgene NGS Result
GGTTTGCGTATTGGGCGCTCTTCCGCTTCCTCGCTCACTGACTCGCTGCGCTCGGTCGTTCGGCTGCGGC
GAGCGGTATCAGCTCACTCAAAGGCGGTAATACGGTTATCCACAGAATCAGGGGATAACGCAGGAAAGAA
CATGTGAGCAAAAGGCCAGCAAAAGGCCAGGAACCGTAAAAAGGCCGCGTTGCTGGCGTTTTTCCATAGG
CTCCGCCCCCCTGACGAGCATCACAAAAATCGACGCTCAAGTCAGAGGTGGCGAAACCCGACAGGACTAT
AAAGATACCAGGCGTTTCCCCCTGGAAGCTCCCTCGTGCGCTCTCCTGTTCCGACCCTGCCGCTTACCGG
ATACCTGTCCGCCTTTCTCCCTTCGGGAAGCGTGGCGCTTTCTCATAGCTCACGCTGTAGGTATCTCAGT
TCGGTGTAGGTCGTTCGCTCCAAGCTGGGCTGTGTGCACGAACCCCCCGTTCAGCCCGACCGCTGCGCCT
TATCCGGTAACTATCGTCTTGAGTCCAACCCGGTAAGACACGACTTATCGCCACTGGCAGCAGCCACTGG
TAACAGGATTAGCAGAGCGAGGTATGTAGGCGGTGCTACAGAGTTCTTGAAGTGGTGGCCTAACTACGGC
TACACTAGAAGAACAGTATTTGGTATCTGCGCTCTGCTGAAGCCAGTTACCTTCGGAAAAAGAGTTGGTA
GCTCTTGATCCGGCAAACAAACCACCGCTGGTAGCGGTGGTTTTTTTGTTTGCAAGCAGCAGATTACGCG
CAGAAAAAAAGGATCTCAAGAAGATCCTTTGATCTTTTCTACGGGGTCTGACGCTCAGTGGAACGACGCG
TAACTCACGTTAAGGGATTTTGGTCATGAGCTTGCGCCGTCCCGTCAAGTCAGCGTAATGCTCTGCCAGT
GTTACAACCAATTAACCAATTCTGATTAGAAAAACTCATCGAGCATCAAATGAAACTGCAATTTATTCAT
ATCAGGATTATCAATACCATATTTTTGAAAAAGCCGTTTCTGTAATGAAGGAGAAAACTCACCGAGGCAG
TTCCATAGGATGGCAAGATCCTGGTATCGGTCTGCGATTCCGACTCGTCCAACATCAATACAACCTATTA
ATTTCCCCTCGTCAAAAATAAGGTTATCAAGTGAGAAATCACCATGAGTGACGACTGAATCCGGTGAGAA
TGGCAAAAGTTTATGCATTTCTTTCCAGACTTGTTCAACAGGCCAGCCATTACGCTCGTCATCAAAATCA
CTCGCATCAACCAAACCGTTATTCATTCGTGATTGCGCCTGAGCGAGACGAAATACGCGATCGCTGTTAA
AAGGACAATTACAAACAGGAATCGAATGCAACCGGCGCAGGAACACTGCCAGCGCATCAACAATATTTTC
ACCTGAATCAGGATATTCTTCTAATACCTGGAATGCTGTTTTTCCGGGGATCGCAGTGGTGAGTAACCAT
GCATCATCAGGAGTACGGATAAAATGCTTGATGGTCGGAAGAGGCATAAATTCCGTCAGCCAGTTTAGTC
TGACCATCTCATCTGTAACATCATTGGCAACGCTACCTTTGCCATGTTTCAGAAACAACTCTGGCGCATC
GGGCTTCCCATACAAGCGATAGATTGTCGCACCTGATTGCCCGACATTATCGCGAGCCCATTTATACCCA
TATAAATCAGCATCCATGTTGGAATTTAATCGCGGCCTCGACGTTTCCCGTTGAATATGGCTCATAACAC
CCCTTGTATTACTGTTTATGTAAGCAGACAGTTTTATTGTTCATGATGATATATTTTTATCTTGTGCAAT
GTAACATCAGAGATTTTGAGACACGGGCCAGAGCTGCCAGGAAACAGCTATGACCATGTAATACGACTCA
CTATAGGGGATATCAGCTGGATGGCAAATAATGATTTTATTTTGACTGATAGTGACCTGTTCGTTGCAAC
AAATTGATAAGCAATGCTTTCTTATAATGCCAACTTTGTACAAGAAAGCTGGGTCTTAGTCGCCCACGTC
GGTATCTCTGTCGCCGATCAGCCACAGCACGTGAAAAGACAGGGCCAGCAGTCCTGTTCCCAGCAGATCG
CCCAGGGCGGTCAGATAGGGGATGGAGAAGTTATCTGGGTCCAGTCCCCTTCCCCACATCCAGTGCACCA
TCCAGTCGGCGATATACAGCAGGATCAGCACCTGCAGCAGGGCGGCTGTCATGTAAAAGATGATGAAGAT
CAGGGTCAGTGTGGTGTGGCCGCCCTGCATACAGCTGATTGTGTACAGAAACACCAGGTGGCCAGGCACC
ACCAGCAGGAACAGCACTCTGGCGCTCCGAGAATTCACGTCGGGGGAAAAGAATGTGGTACATGGGCTAG
GGCAGCGCCTAGGTGCCTGCTCGGAATTCTCGCCGGGCATGCCGTTCATGTGCAGAAAGGTGCTGATCCT
AGATGCCTGCACTGCCACCAGATTTCCTCCCACTCCGTTGATCACTGGTGTAAACACGGCCATGCCGGCG
AAGTTAGGGTCGCTCACGGTCTTATCCAGGATCAGTCCTCCCACGGAGCTGATTGCCATTGCGATGATCA
CTGGCTCCCATCCGCTATACAGCACCTCCCTGGTTGCTGGAGATCTCCGTGCCAGCACCACCCACACTGG
CAGCAGGGCCACAAAGAAGGCGCACACCAGAGGATAGATGTACCTCCAGTGATTCAGCTCCAGGTACAGT
CCCCAGGAGATTCCGCTCAGCAGGGCCAGTGTGATCAGGTCGCCCAGGCTTGCTGCGATAGGGGTTGCCA
CATTATCGGGGTTGATGCCGATCTTCCGAGAGCCGATGATCACGCCGATCATGATCATGCCCAGCACCAG
GGAGGCGATGAAGGCTGTGGCCACAGAGGAGGCGCACAGCAGAAAGGCGTGTGGGATGGAGAAGTGGCCG
TCAGGGATCCAGCCAAACACCACGGCTGCGATGCTTGCCAGGAAGCCCACCACGGTTGCCTGCACCTGGA
TCAGGGCCATGTTGCCTGTGATCATTCTCCACAGCTCCTTGGGGGTATCCATGTGGCCGATATTGGCTGC
TGTAGACAGCCTGGATGCCAGGGTCATCTCCAGGTTGCCCTTCAGGCCCAGCAGGGCTGGCACCAGGATA
AACACCTCTGTCACCTTCTGGAACACCTCCCAGTGCTGCACGATATCCAGCACCATTCCTGCTGCCACGG
TTCCAAATCCTGCCAGCAGAAAAGGGAACAGCACCTGCAGGCCGATGGAGAAGCTTGTCTCCTTCAGTGG
GGAAGGTGGTGCAGGTCCCCTATCGGTGCTCACGTCGTCGGACTCATTAGACTGGGAGCCGTTCTCCAGC
AGTGCGTCCTCCTCGCGCACGCCCTTTGCATTTGCCCTGCTCTCGATGACCACCTCCACTCCTGCTCCAT
CTGGTCCCAGGAACTCAGATGTGCCTGCCAGTGGCTCCCTTCCTGGTCCGTCGCTAGAGCAAGGGCTGGC
AGATGGTCCGGTTCCGTTCAGCTGGTGCACATCCTTGGGCTCTGGCTTGGAGCTCATGGTGGAGCCTGCT
TTTTTGTACAAAGTTGGCATTATAAAAAAGCATTGCTCATCAATGTGTTGCAACGAACAGGTCACTATCA
GTCAAAATAAAATCATTATTTGGGGCCCGAGCTTAAGACTGGCCGTCGTTTTACAACGTCGTGACTGGGA
AAACATCCATGCTAGCGTTAACGCGAGAGTAGGGAACTGCCAGGCATCAAATAAAACGAAAGGCTCAGTC
GGAAGACTGGGCCTTTCGTTTTATCTGTTGTTTGTCGGTGAACGCTCTCCTGAGTAGGACAAATCCGCCG
GGAGCGGATTTGAACGTTGTGAAGCAACGGCCCGGAGGGTGGCGGGCAGGACGCCCGCCATAAACTGCCA
GGCATCAAACTAAGCAGAAGGCCATCCTGACGGATGGCCTTTTTGCGTTTCTACAAACTCTTCCTGGCTA
GCGGTACGCGTATTAATTGCGTTGCGCTCACTGCCCGCTTTCCAGTCGGGAAACCTGTCGTGCCAGCTGC
ATTAATGAATCGGCCAACGCGCGGGGAGAGGC
Features (pLannotate 1.2.2; 10 found; start..end, strand, type, name):
    201..789     -  rep_origin     ori: high-copy-number ColE1/pMB1/pBR322/pUC origin of replication
    936..1745    -  CDS            KanR: aminoglycoside phosphotransferase; aph(3')-Ia; confers resistance to kanamycin in bacteria or G418 (Geneticin®) in eukaryotes
   1879..1897    +  promoter       T7 promoter: promoter for bacteriophage T7 RNA polymerase
   1915..2014    +  protein_bind   attL2: mutant version of attL; recombination site for the Gateway® LR reaction LR Clonase™
   2019..3557    -  CDS            SLC41A1: S41A1_HUMAN - Experimental evidence at protein level: Swiss-Prot protein existence level 1. Na(+)/Mg(2+) ion exchanger that acts as a predominant Mg(2+) efflux system at the plasma membrane. Transporter activity is driven by the inwardly directed electrochemical gradient for Na(+) ions, thus directly depends on the extracellular Na(+) ion concentration set by Na(+)/K(+) pump (PubMed:22031603). Generates circadian cellular Mg(2+) fluxes that feed back to regulate clock-controlled gene expression and metabolism and facilitate higher energetic demands during the day (PubMed:27074515). Has a role
   3563..3662    -  protein_bind   attL1: mutant version of attL; recombination site for the Gateway® LR reaction LR Clonase™
   3678..3714    +  CDS            lacZα (fragment): LacZα fragment of β-galactosidase; lacZ fragment
   3761..3804    -  terminator     rrnB T1 terminator: Escherichia coli rrnB; transcription terminator T1 from the E. coli rrnB gene
   3936..3963    +  terminator     rrnB T2 terminator: transcription terminator T2 from the E. coli rrnB gene
   4018..18      -  CDS            lacI (fragment) (across the origin): lac repressor; lacI; The lac repressor binds to the lac operator to inhibit transcription in E. coli. This inhibition can be relieved by adding lactose or isopropyl-β-D-thiogalactopyranoside (IPTG).
