>Addgene plasmid #161403 | pDONR221-SLC41A1_STOP | analyzer sequence | sequence record 312740
CTTTCCTGCGTTATCCCCTGATTCTGTGGATAACCGTATTACCGCCTTTGAGTGAGCTGATACCGCTCGC
CGCAGCCGAACGACCGAGCGCAGCGAGTCAGTGAGCGAGGAAGCGGAAGAGCGCCCAATACGCAAACCGC
CTCTCCCCGCGCGTTGGCCGATTCATTAATGCAGCTGGCACGACAGGTTTCCCGACTGGAAAGCGGGCAG
TGAGCGCAACGCAATTAATACGCGTACCGCTAGCCAGGAAGAGTTTGTAGAAACGCAAAAAGGCCATCCG
TCAGGATGGCCTTCTGCTTAGTTTGATGCCTGGCAGTTTATGGCGGGCGTCCTGCCCGCCACCCTCCGGG
CCGTTGCTTCACAACGTTCAAATCCGCTCCCGGCGGATTTGTCCTACTCAGGAGAGCGTTCACCGACAAA
CAACAGATAAAACGAAAGGCCCAGTCTTCCGACTGAGCCTTTCGTTTTATTTGATGCCTGGCAGTTCCCT
ACTCTCGCGTTAACGCTAGCATGGATGTTTTCCCAGTCACGACGTTGTAAAACGACGGCCAGTCTTAAGC
TCGGGCCCCAAATAATGATTTTATTTTGACTGATAGTGACCTGTTCGTTGCAACACATTGATGAGCAATG
CTTTTTTATAATGCCAACTTTGTACAAAAAAGCAGGCTCCACCATGAGCTCCAAGCCAGAGCCCAAGGAT
GTGCACCAGCTGAACGGAACCGGACCATCTGCCAGCCCTTGCTCTAGCGACGGACCAGGAAGGGAGCCAC
TGGCAGGCACATCTGAGTTCCTGGGACCAGATGGAGCAGGAGTGGAGGTGGTCATCGAGAGCAGGGCAAA
TGCAAAGGGCGTGCGCGAGGAGGACGCACTGCTGGAGAACGGCTCCCAGTCTAATGAGTCCGACGACGTG
AGCACCGATAGGGGACCTGCACCACCTTCCCCACTGAAGGAGACAAGCTTCTCCATCGGCCTGCAGGTGC
TGTTCCCTTTTCTGCTGGCAGGATTTGGAACCGTGGCAGCAGGAATGGTGCTGGATATCGTGCAGCACTG
GGAGGTGTTCCAGAAGGTGACAGAGGTGTTTATCCTGGTGCCAGCCCTGCTGGGCCTGAAGGGCAACCTG
GAGATGACCCTGGCATCCAGGCTGTCTACAGCAGCCAATATCGGCCACATGGATACCCCCAAGGAGCTGT
GGAGAATGATCACAGGCAACATGGCCCTGATCCAGGTGCAGGCAACCGTGGTGGGCTTCCTGGCAAGCAT
CGCAGCCGTGGTGTTTGGCTGGATCCCTGACGGCCACTTCTCCATCCCACACGCCTTTCTGCTGTGCGCC
TCCTCTGTGGCCACAGCCTTCATCGCCTCCCTGGTGCTGGGCATGATCATGATCGGCGTGATCATCGGCT
CTCGGAAGATCGGCATCAACCCCGATAATGTGGCAACCCCTATCGCAGCAAGCCTGGGCGACCTGATCAC
ACTGGCCCTGCTGAGCGGAATCTCCTGGGGACTGTACCTGGAGCTGAATCACTGGAGGTACATCTATCCT
CTGGTGTGCGCCTTCTTTGTGGCCCTGCTGCCAGTGTGGGTGGTGCTGGCACGGAGATCTCCAGCAACCA
GGGAGGTGCTGTATAGCGGATGGGAGCCAGTGATCATCGCAATGGCAATCAGCTCCGTGGGAGGACTGAT
CCTGGATAAGACCGTGAGCGACCCTAACTTCGCCGGCATGGCCGTGTTTACACCAGTGATCAACGGAGTG
GGAGGAAATCTGGTGGCAGTGCAGGCATCTAGGATCAGCACCTTTCTGCACATGAACGGCATGCCCGGCG
AGAATTCCGAGCAGGCACCTAGGCGCTGCCCTAGCCCATGTACCACATTCTTTTCCCCCGACGTGAATTC
TCGGAGCGCCAGAGTGCTGTTCCTGCTGGTGGTGCCTGGCCACCTGGTGTTTCTGTACACAATCAGCTGT
ATGCAGGGCGGCCACACCACACTGACCCTGATCTTCATCATCTTTTACATGACAGCCGCCCTGCTGCAGG
TGCTGATCCTGCTGTATATCGCCGACTGGATGGTGCACTGGATGTGGGGAAGGGGACTGGACCCAGATAA
CTTCTCCATCCCCTATCTGACCGCCCTGGGCGATCTGCTGGGAACAGGACTGCTGGCCCTGTCTTTTCAC
GTGCTGTGGCTGATCGGCGACAGAGATACCGACGTGGGCGACTAAGACCCAGCTTTCTTGTACAAAGTTG
GCATTATAAGAAAGCATTGCTTATCAATTTGTTGCAACGAACAGGTCACTATCAGTCAAAATAAAATCAT
TATTTGCCATCCAGCTGATATCCCCTATAGTGAGTCGTATTACATGGTCATAGCTGTTTCCTGGCAGCTC
TGGCCCGTGTCTCAAAATCTCTGATGTTACATTGCACAAGATAAAATAATATCATCATGAACAATAAAAC
TGTCTGCTTACATAAACAGTAATACAAGGGGTGTTATGAGCCATATTCAACGGGAAACGTCGAGGCCGCG
ATTAAATTCCAACATGGATGCTGATTTATATGGGTATAAATGGGCTCGCGATAATGTCGGGCAATCAGGT
GCGACAATCTATCGCTTGTATGGGAAGCCCGATGCGCCAGAGTTGTTTCTGAAACATGGCAAAGGTAGCG
TTGCCAATGATGTTACAGATGAGATGGTCAGACTAAACTGGCTGACGGAATTTATGCCTCTTCCGACCAT
CAAGCATTTTATCCGTACTCCTGATGATGCATGGTTACTCACCACTGCGATCCCCGGAAAAACAGCATTC
CAGGTATTAGAAGAATATCCTGATTCAGGTGAAAATATTGTTGATGCGCTGGCAGTGTTCCTGCGCCGGT
TGCATTCGATTCCTGTTTGTAATTGTCCTTTTAACAGCGATCGCGTATTTCGTCTCGCTCAGGCGCAATC
ACGAATGAATAACGGTTTGGTTGATGCGAGTGATTTTGATGACGAGCGTAATGGCTGGCCTGTTGAACAA
GTCTGGAAAGAAATGCATAAACTTTTGCCATTCTCACCGGATTCAGTCGTCACTCATGGTGATTTCTCAC
TTGATAACCTTATTTTTGACGAGGGGAAATTAATAGGTTGTATTGATGTTGGACGAGTCGGAATCGCAGA
CCGATACCAGGATCTTGCCATCCTATGGAACTGCCTCGGTGAGTTTTCTCCTTCATTACAGAAACGGCTT
TTTCAAAAATATGGTATTGATAATCCTGATATGAATAAATTGCAGTTTCATTTGATGCTCGATGAGTTTT
TCTAATCAGAATTGGTTAATTGGTTGTAACACTGGCAGAGCATTACGCTGACTTGACGGGACGGCGCAAG
CTCATGACCAAAATCCCTTAACGTGAGTTACGCGTCGTTCCACTGAGCGTCAGACCCCGTAGAAAAGATC
AAAGGATCTTCTTGAGATCCTTTTTTTCTGCGCGTAATCTGCTGCTTGCAAACAAAAAAACCACCGCTAC
CAGCGGTGGTTTGTTTGCCGGATCAAGAGCTACCAACTCTTTTTCCGAAGGTAACTGGCTTCAGCAGAGC
GCAGATACCAAATACTGTTCTTCTAGTGTAGCCGTAGTTAGGCCACCACTTCAAGAACTCTGTAGCACCG
CCTACATACCTCGCTCTGCTAATCCTGTTACCAGTGGCTGCTGCCAGTGGCGATAAGTCGTGTCTTACCG
GGTTGGACTCAAGACGATAGTTACCGGATAAGGCGCAGCGGTCGGGCTGAACGGGGGGTTCGTGCACACA
GCCCAGCTTGGAGCGAACGACCTACACCGAACTGAGATACCTACAGCGTGAGCTATGAGAAAGCGCCACG
CTTCCCGAAGGGAGAAAGGCGGACAGGTATCCGGTAAGCGGCAGGGTCGGAACAGGAGAGCGCACGAGGG
AGCTTCCAGGGGGAAACGCCTGGTATCTTTATAGTCCTGTCGGGTTTCGCCACCTCTGACTTGAGCGTCG
ATTTTTGTGATGCTCGTCAGGGGGGCGGAGCCTATGGAAAAACGCCAGCAACGCGGCCTTTTTACGGTTC
CTGGCCTTTTGCTGGCCTTTTGCTCACATGTT
Features (pLannotate 1.2.2; 10 found; start..end, strand, type, name):
    121..213     +  CDS            lacI (fragment): lac repressor; lacI; The lac repressor binds to the lac operator to inhibit transcription in E. coli. This inhibition can be relieved by adding lactose or isopropyl-β-D-thiogalactopyranoside (IPTG).
    268..295     -  terminator     rrnB T2 terminator: transcription terminator T2 from the E. coli rrnB gene
    427..470     +  terminator     rrnB T1 terminator: Escherichia coli rrnB; transcription terminator T1 from the E. coli rrnB gene
    517..553     -  CDS            lacZα (fragment): LacZα fragment of β-galactosidase; lacZ fragment
    569..668     +  protein_bind   attL1: mutant version of attL; recombination site for the Gateway® LR reaction LR Clonase™
    674..2212    +  CDS            SLC41A1: S41A1_HUMAN - Experimental evidence at protein level: Swiss-Prot protein existence level 1. Na(+)/Mg(2+) ion exchanger that acts as a predominant Mg(2+) efflux system at the plasma membrane. Transporter activity is driven by the inwardly directed electrochemical gradient for Na(+) ions, thus directly depends on the extracellular Na(+) ion concentration set by Na(+)/K(+) pump (PubMed:22031603). Generates circadian cellular Mg(2+) fluxes that feed back to regulate clock-controlled gene expression and metabolism and facilitate higher energetic demands during the day (PubMed:27074515). Has a role
   2217..2316    -  protein_bind   attL2: mutant version of attL; recombination site for the Gateway® LR reaction LR Clonase™
   2334..2352    -  promoter       T7 promoter: promoter for bacteriophage T7 RNA polymerase
   2486..3295    +  CDS            KanR: aminoglycoside phosphotransferase; aph(3')-Ia; confers resistance to kanamycin in bacteria or G418 (Geneticin®) in eukaryotes
   3442..4030    +  rep_origin     ori: high-copy-number ColE1/pMB1/pBR322/pUC origin of replication
