[The description below was written by a language model from this plasmid's Addgene catalogue record and pLannotate feature annotations shown in this document.]
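Description:
pDONR221-SLC41A1_STOP is a Gateway entry clone built on the pDONR221 backbone, carrying a codon-optimized open reading frame for human SLC41A1 (also known as MgtE). It is propagated in E. coli from a high-copy ColE1/pUC-type origin and selected with kanamycin through an aminoglycoside phosphotransferase (KanR) gene. Although the catalogue lists the vector type as mammalian expression, the annotated features show no eukaryotic promoter or polyadenylation signal. The plasmid is therefore a shuttle for the ORF rather than an expression construct in its own right.

The roughly 1.5 kb SLC41A1 coding sequence sits between attL1 and attL2 recombination sites, so an LR Clonase reaction can move it directionally into any attR-containing destination vector chosen by the user. SLC41A1 is annotated as a plasma-membrane Na+/Mg2+ exchanger that acts as a major cellular magnesium efflux system. This version retains a stop codon at the end of the ORF, making it suited to untagged or N-terminally tagged expression after transfer. A companion clone without the stop codon exists for C-terminal fusions. Upstream of attL1 lie the rrnB T1 and T2 terminators, which insulate the insert from read-through transcription in bacteria, and a T7 promoter lies beyond attL2, pointing back towards the insert. Short lacZα and lacI fragments are backbone remnants. M13 forward and reverse priming sites are listed for sequencing the insert.

Two sequence records of identical length (4,092 nt) are annotated, and they show the same ten features in opposite orientation with different start points. The clone belongs to a consortium collection of solute carrier ORFs for transporter research and drug discovery.
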