Addgene plasmid #161403: pDONR221-SLC41A1_STOP
Purpose: Gateway entry clone with codon-optimized ORF sequence for subcloning into custom expression vectors. Contains a STOP codon at the end of the codon-optimized ORF sequence.
Depositing lab: RESOLUTE Consortium & Giulio Superti-Furga. Depositing organization: CeMM Research Center for Molecular Medicine. Publication: The RESOLUTE consortium: unlocking SLC transporters for drug discovery. Superti-Furga G, Lackner D, Wiedmer T, Ingles-Prieto A, Barbosa B, Girardi E, Goldmann U, Gurtl B, Klavins K, Klimek C, Lindinger S, Lineiro-Retes E, Muller AC, Onstein S, Redinger G, Reil D, Sedlyarov V, Wolf G, Crawford M, Everley R, ... Steppan CM. Nat Rev Drug Discov. 2020 Jul;19(7):429-430. doi: 10.1038/d41573-020-00056-6. PubMed 32265506.
Backbone
  Vector backbone: pDONR221
  Backbone manufacturer: ThermoFisher Scientific
  Backbone size w/o insert (bp): 2550
  Vector type: Mammalian Expression
Growth in bacteria
  Bacterial resistance: Kanamycin, 50 μg/mL
  Growth temperature: 37°C
  Growth strain: NEB Stable
  Copy number: High Copy
Gene/Insert
  Gene/Insert name: SLC41A1 (alt name: MgtE)
  Species: H. sapiens (human)
  Insert size (bp): 1542
  Entrez Gene: SLC41A1 (a.k.a. MgtE, NPHPL2)
  Cloning method: Gateway Cloning
  Sequencing primers: 5′ M13-fwd; 3′ M13-rev
Terms and licenses: Academic/Nonprofit Terms; Industry Terms
Depositor comments: This plasmid contains a STOP codon at the end of the codon-optimized ORF. For the version of this plasmid that does not contain a STOP codon, please see Addgene plasmid 132237 For more information on the full Resolute plasmid collection, please see www.addgene.org/depositor-collections/re-solute/. Please provide your feedback on this plasmid to the RESOLUTE consortium by filling out their RESOLUTE repository feedback form: https://forms.office.com/Pages/ResponsePage.aspx?id=0e05yklzmkS7rjFGQL4N7z4feCLQvEJAmVcOCM_u885UN1JJRko0Ukg4TVQwNTZLOUxPQVJWT1NHUCQlQCN0PWcu
How to cite: pDONR221-SLC41A1_STOP was a gift from RESOLUTE Consortium & Giulio Superti-Furga (Addgene plasmid # 161403 ; http://n2t.net/addgene:161403 ; RRID:Addgene_161403)
