>Addgene plasmid #161403 | pDONR221-SLC41A1_STOP | depositor partial sequence | sequence record 312741 | Codon-optimized ORF of SLC41A1
ATGAGCTCCAAGCCAGAGCCCAAGGATGTGCACCAGCTGAACGGAACCGGACCATCTGCCAGCCCTTGCT
CTAGCGACGGACCAGGAAGGGAGCCACTGGCAGGCACATCTGAGTTCCTGGGACCAGATGGAGCAGGAGT
GGAGGTGGTCATCGAGAGCAGGGCAAATGCAAAGGGCGTGCGCGAGGAGGACGCACTGCTGGAGAACGGC
TCCCAGTCTAATGAGTCCGACGACGTGAGCACCGATAGGGGACCTGCACCACCTTCCCCACTGAAGGAGA
CAAGCTTCTCCATCGGCCTGCAGGTGCTGTTCCCTTTTCTGCTGGCAGGATTTGGAACCGTGGCAGCAGG
AATGGTGCTGGATATCGTGCAGCACTGGGAGGTGTTCCAGAAGGTGACAGAGGTGTTTATCCTGGTGCCA
GCCCTGCTGGGCCTGAAGGGCAACCTGGAGATGACCCTGGCATCCAGGCTGTCTACAGCAGCCAATATCG
GCCACATGGATACCCCCAAGGAGCTGTGGAGAATGATCACAGGCAACATGGCCCTGATCCAGGTGCAGGC
AACCGTGGTGGGCTTCCTGGCAAGCATCGCAGCCGTGGTGTTTGGCTGGATCCCTGACGGCCACTTCTCC
ATCCCACACGCCTTTCTGCTGTGCGCCTCCTCTGTGGCCACAGCCTTCATCGCCTCCCTGGTGCTGGGCA
TGATCATGATCGGCGTGATCATCGGCTCTCGGAAGATCGGCATCAACCCCGATAATGTGGCAACCCCTAT
CGCAGCAAGCCTGGGCGACCTGATCACACTGGCCCTGCTGAGCGGAATCTCCTGGGGACTGTACCTGGAG
CTGAATCACTGGAGGTACATCTATCCTCTGGTGTGCGCCTTCTTTGTGGCCCTGCTGCCAGTGTGGGTGG
TGCTGGCACGGAGATCTCCAGCAACCAGGGAGGTGCTGTATAGCGGATGGGAGCCAGTGATCATCGCAAT
GGCAATCAGCTCCGTGGGAGGACTGATCCTGGATAAGACCGTGAGCGACCCTAACTTCGCCGGCATGGCC
GTGTTTACACCAGTGATCAACGGAGTGGGAGGAAATCTGGTGGCAGTGCAGGCATCTAGGATCAGCACCT
TTCTGCACATGAACGGCATGCCCGGCGAGAATTCCGAGCAGGCACCTAGGCGCTGCCCTAGCCCATGTAC
CACATTCTTTTCCCCCGACGTGAATTCTCGGAGCGCCAGAGTGCTGTTCCTGCTGGTGGTGCCTGGCCAC
CTGGTGTTTCTGTACACAATCAGCTGTATGCAGGGCGGCCACACCACACTGACCCTGATCTTCATCATCT
TTTACATGACAGCCGCCCTGCTGCAGGTGCTGATCCTGCTGTATATCGCCGACTGGATGGTGCACTGGAT
GTGGGGAAGGGGACTGGACCCAGATAACTTCTCCATCCCCTATCTGACCGCCCTGGGCGATCTGCTGGGA
ACAGGACTGCTGGCCCTGTCTTTTCACGTGCTGTGGCTGATCGGCGACAGAGATACCGACGTGGGCGACT
AA
